>Addgene plasmid #63085 | pEGFP rbFOX1 | depositor full sequence | sequence record 104484 | pEGFP rbFOX1 sequence 5907 bps
TAGTTATTAATAGTAATCAATTACGGGGTCATTAGTTCATAGCCCATATATGGAGTTCCGCGTTACATAA
CTTACGGTAAATGGCCCGCCTGGCTGACCGCCCAACGACCCCCGCCCATTGACGTCAATAATGACGTATG
TTCCCATAGTAACGCCAATAGGGACTTTCCATTGACGTCAATGGGTGGAGTATTTACGGTAAACTGCCCA
CTTGGCAGTACATCAAGTGTATCATATGCCAAGTACGCCCCCTATTGACGTCAATGACGGTAAATGGCCC
GCCTGGCATTATGCCCAGTACATGACCTTATGGGACTTTCCTACTTGGCAGTACATCTACGTATTAGTCA
TCGCTATTACCATGGTGATGCGGTTTTGGCAGTACATCAATGGGCGTGGATAGCGGTTTGACTCACGGGG
ATTTCCAAGTCTCCACCCCATTGACGTCAATGGGAGTTTGTTTTGGCACCAAAATCAACGGGACTTTCCA
AAATGTCGTAACAACTCCGCCCCATTGACGCAAATGGGCGGTAGGCGTGTACGGTGGGAGGTCTATATAA
GCAGAGCTGGTTTAGTGAACCGTCAGATCCGCTAGCGCTACCGGTCGCCACCATGGTGAGCAAGGGCGAG
GAGCTGTTCACCGGGGTGGTGCCCATCCTGGTCGAGCTGGACGGCGACGTAAACGGCCACAAGTTCAGCG
TGTCCGGCGAGGGCGAGGGCGATGCCACCTACGGCAAGCTGACCCTGAAGTTCATCTGCACCACCGGCAA
GCTGCCCGTGCCCTGGCCCACCCTCGTGACCACCCTGACCTACGGCGTGCAGTGCTTCAGCCGCTACCCC
GACCACATGAAGCAGCACGACTTCTTCAAGTCCGCCATGCCCGAAGGCTACGTCCAGGAGCGCACCATCT
TCTTCAAGGACGACGGCAACTACAAGACCCGCGCCGAGGTGAAGTTCGAGGGCGACACCCTGGTGAACCG
CATCGAGCTGAAGGGCATCGACTTCAAGGAGGACGGCAACATCCTGGGGCACAAGCTGGAGTACAACTAC
AACAGCCACAACGTCTATATCATGGCCGACAAGCAGAAGAACGGCATCAAGGTGAACTTCAAGATCCGCC
ACAACATCGAGGACGGCAGCGTGCAGCTCGCCGACCACTACCAGCAGAACACCCCCATCGGCGACGGCCC
CGTGCTGCTGCCCGACAACCACTACCTGAGCACCCAGTCCGCCCTGAGCAAAGACCCCAACGAGAAGCGC
GATCACATGGTCCTGCTGGAGTTCGTGACCGCCGCCGGGATCACTCTCGGCATGGACGAGCTGTACAAGT
CCGGACTCAGATCTCGAGTAATGCTGGCGTCTCAAGGAGTTCTCCTGCATCCTTATGGCGTGCCTATGAT
TGTACCGGCAGCTCCTTACCTTCCTGGACTGATTCAGGGTAATCAGGAAGCAGCCGCTGCCCCTGACACA
ATGGCTCAGCCTTACGCTTCGGCCCAGTTTGCTCCCCCGCAGAACGGTATCCCCGCGGAATACACGGCCC
CTCATCCCCACCCCGCGCCAGAGTACACAGGCCAGACCACGGTTCCCGAGCACACATTAAACCTGTACCC
TCCCGCCCAGACGCACTCCGAGCAGAGCCCGGCGGACACGAGCGCTCAGACCGTCTCTGGCACCGCCACA
CAGACAGATGACGCAGCACCGACGGATGGCCAGCCCCAGACACAACCTTCTGAAAACACGGAAAACAAGT
CTCAGCCCAAGCGGCTGCATGTCTCCAATATCCCCTTCAGGTTCCGGGATCCGGACCTCAGACAAATGTT
TGGTCAATTTGGTAAAATCTTAGATGTTGAAATTATTTTTAATGAGCGAGGCTCAAAGGGATTTGGTTTC
GTAACTTTCGAAAATAGTGCCGATGCGGACAGGGCGAGGGAGAAATTACACGGCACCGTGGTAGAGGGCC
GTAAAATCGAGGTAAATAATGCCACAGCACGTGTAATGACAAATAAAAAGACCGTCAACCCTTATACAAA
TGGCTGGAAATTGAATCCAGTTGTGGGTGCAGTCTACAGTCCCGAATTCTATGCAGGCACGGTCCTGTTG
TGCCAGGCCAACCAGGAGGGATCTTCCATGTACAGTGCCCCCAGTTCACTTGTATATACTTCTGCAATGC
CAGGCTTCCCGTATCCAGCAGCCACCGCCGCGGCCGCCTACCGAGGGGCGCACCTGCGAGGCCGCGGTCG
CACCGTGTACAACACCTTCAGGGCCGCGGCGCCCCCGCCCCCGATCCCGGCCTACGGCGGAGTAGTGTAT
CAAGAGCCTGTGTATGGCAATAAATTGCTGCAGGGTGGTTATGCTGCATACCGCTACGCCCAGCCTACCC
CTGCCACTGCCGCTGCCTACAGTGACAGTTACGGACGAGTTTATGCTGCCGACCCCTACCACCACGCACT
TGCTCCAGCCCCCACCTACGGCGTTGGTGCCATGGCTAGTATATACCGAGGGGGATACAACCGTTTTGCT
CCATACTAAGCTTCGAATTCTGCAGTCGACGGTACCGCGGGCCCGGGATCCACCGGATCTAGATAACTGA
TCATAATCAGCCATACCACATTTGTAGAGGTTTTACTTGCTTTAAAAAACCTCCCACACCTCCCCCTGAA
CCTGAAACATAAAATGAATGCAATTGTTGTTGTTAACTTGTTTATTGCAGCTTATAATGGTTACAAATAA
AGCAATAGCATCACAAATTTCACAAATAAAGCATTTTTTTCACTGCATTCTAGTTGTGGTTTGTCCAAAC
TCATCAATGTATCTTAACGCGTAAATTGTAAGCGTTAATATTTTGTTAAAATTCGCGTTAAATTTTTGTT
AAATCAGCTCATTTTTTAACCAATAGGCCGAAATCGGCAAAATCCCTTATAAATCAAAAGAATAGACCGA
GATAGGGT
[37 nt withheld, positions 2949-2985]
AAAGAACGTGGACTCCAACGTCAAAGG
[49 nt withheld, positions 3013-3061]
T
[91 nt withheld, positions 3063-3153]
G
[124 nt withheld, positions 3155-3278]
CAGGTGGCACTTTTCGGGGAAATGTGCGCGGAACCCCTATTTGTTTATTTTTCTAAATACATTCAAATAT
GTATCCGCTCATGAGACAATAACCCTGATAAATGCTTCAATAATATTGAAAAAGGAAGAGTCCTGAGGCG
GAAAGAACCAGCTGTGGAATGTGTGTCAGTTAGGGTGTGGAAAGTCCCCAGGCTCCCCAGCAGGCAGAAG
TATGCAAAGCATGCATCTCAATTAGTCAGCAACCAGGTGTGGAAAGTCCCCAGGCTCCCCAGCAGGCAGA
AGTATGCAAAGCATGCATCTCAATTAGTCAGCAACCATAGTCCCGCCCCTAACTCCGCCCATCCCGCCCC
TAACTCCGCCCAGTTCCGCCCATTCTCCGCCCCATGGCTGACTAATTTTTTTTATTTATGCAGAGGCCGA
GGCCGCCTCGGCCTCTGAGCTATTCCAGAAGTAGTGAGGAGGCTTTTTTGGAGGCCTAGGCTTTTGCAAA
GATCGATCAAGAGACAGGATGAGGATCGTTTCGCATGATTGAACAAGATGGATTGCACGCAGGTTCTCCG
GCCGCTTGGGTGGAGAGGCTATTCGGCTATGACTGGGCACAACAGACAATCGGCTGCTCTGATGCCGCCG
TGTTCCGGCTGTCAGCGCAGGGGCGCCCGGTTCTTTTTGTCAAGACCGACCTGTCCGGTGCCCTGAATGA
ACTGCAAGACGAGGCAGCGCGGCTATCGTGGCTGGCCACGACGGGCGTTCCTTGCGCAGCTGTGCTCGAC
GTTGTCACTGAAGCGGGAAGGGACTGGCTGCTATTGGGCGAAGTGCCGGGGCAGGATCTCCTGTCATCTC
ACCTTGCTCCTGCCGAGAAAGTATCCATCATGGCTGATGCAATGCGGCGGCTGCATACGCTTGATCCGGC
TACCTGCCCATTCGACCACCAAGCGAAACATCGCATCGAGCGAGCACGTACTCGGATGGAAGCCGGTCTT
GTCGATCAGGATGATCTGGACGAAGAGCATCAGGGGCTCGCGCCAGCCGAACTGTTCGCCAGGCTCAAGG
CGAGCATGCCCGACGGCGAGGATCTCGTCGTGACCCATGGCGATGCCTGCTTGCCGAATATCATGGTGGA
AAATGGCCGCTTTTCTGGATTCATCGACTGTGGCCGGCTGGGTGTGGCGGACCGCTATCAGGACATAGCG
TTGGCTACCCGTGATATTGCTGAAGAGCTTGGCGGCGAATGGGCTGACCGCTTCCTCGTGCTTTACGGTA
TCGCCGCTCCCGATTCGCAGCGCATCGCCTTCTATCGCCTTCTTGACGAGTTCTTCTGAGCGGGACTCTG
GGGTTCGAAATGACCGACCAAGCGACGCCCAACCTGCCATCACGAGATTTCGATTCCACCGCCGCCTTCT
ATGAAAGGTTGGGCTTCGGAATCGTTTTCCGGGACGCCGGCTGGATGATCCTCCAGCGCGGGGATCTCAT
GCTGGAGTTCTTCGCCCACCCTAGGGGGAGGCTAACTGAAACACGGAAGGAGACAATACCGGAAGGAACC
CGCGCTATGACGGCAATAAAAAGACAGAATAAAACGCACGGTGTTGGGTCGTTTGTTCATAAACGCGGGG
TTCGGTCCCAGGGCTGGCACTCTGTCGATACCCCACCGAGACCCCATTGGGGCCAATACGCCCGCGTTTC
TTCCTTTTCCCCACCCCACCCCCCAAGTTCGGGTGAAGGCCCAGGGCTCGCAGCCAACGTCGGGGCGGCA
GGCCCTGCCATAGCCTCAGGTTACTCATATATACTTTAGATTGATTTAAAACTTCATTTTTAATTTAAAA
GGATCTAGGTGAAGATCCTTTTTGATAATCTCATGACCAAAATCCCTTAACGTGAGTTTTCGTTCCACTG
AGCGTCAGACCCCGTAGAAAAGATCAAAGGATCTTCTTGAGATCCTTTTTTTCTGCGCGTAATCTGCTGC
TTGCAAACAAAAAAACCACCGCTACCAGCGGTGGTTTGTTTGCCGGATCAAGAGCTACCAACTCTTTTTC
CGAAGGTAACTGGCTTCAGCAGAGCGCAGATACCAAATACTGTCCTTCTAGTGTAGCCGTAGTTAGGCCA
CCACTTCAAGAACTCTGTAGCACCGCCTACATACCTCGCTCTGCTAATCCTGTTACCAGTGGCTGCTGCC
AGTGGCGATAAGTCGTGTCTTACCGGGTTGGACTCAAGACGATAGTTACCGGATAAGGCGCAGCGGTCGG
GCTGAACGGGGGGTTCGTGCACACAGCCCAGCTTGGAGCGAACGACCTACACCGAACTGAGATACCTACA
GCGTGAGCTATGAGAAAGCGCCACGCTTCCCGAAGGGAGAAAGGCGGACAGGTATCCGGTAAGCGGCAGG
GTCGGAACAGGAGAGCGCACGAGGGAGCTTCCAGGGGGAAACGCCTGGTATCTTTATAGTCCTGTCGGGT
TTCGCCACCTCTGACTTGAGCGTCGATTTTTGTGATGCTCGTCAGGGGGGCGGAGCCTATGGAAAAACGC
CAGCAACGCGGCCTTTTTACGGTTCCTGGCCTTTTGCTGGCCTTTTGCTCACATGTTCTTTCCTGCGTTA
TCCCCTGATTCTGTGGATAACCGTATTACCGCCATGCAT
Features (pLannotate 1.2.2; 16 found; start..end, strand, type, name):
     61..364     +  enhancer       CMV enhancer: human cytomegalovirus immediate early enhancer
    365..568     +  promoter       CMV promoter: human cytomegalovirus (CMV) immediate early promoter
    613..1329    +  CDS            EGFP: EGFP is a basic (constitutively fluorescent) green fluorescent protein published in 1996, derived from Aequorea victoria. It is reported to be a rapidly-maturing weak dimer with moderate acid sensitivity.
   1330..1348    +  misc_feature   MCS (fragment): multiple cloning site
   1432..2526    +  CDS            RBFOX1 (fragment): RFOX1_HUMAN - Also known as A2BP, A2BP1, FOX1, HRNBP1. Experimental evidence at protein level: Swiss-Prot protein existence level 1. RNA-binding protein that regulates alternative splicing events by binding to 5'-UGCAUGU-3' elements. Regulates alternative splicing of tissue-specific exons and of differentially spliced exons during erythropoiesis. From Homo sapiens (Human).
   2528..2571    +  misc_feature   MCS (fragment): multiple cloning site
   2588..2672    +  CDS            large T antigen (fragment): large T antigen from SV40 (simian virus 40)
   2695..2816    +  polyA_signal   SV40 poly(A) signal: SV40 polyadenylation signal
   2850..3278    -  rep_origin     f1 ori (sequence partly withheld): f1 bacteriophage origin of replication; arrow indicates direction of (+) strand synthesis
   3305..3409    +  promoter       AmpR promoter: bla
   3411..3768    +  promoter       SV40 promoter: SV40 enhancer and early promoter
   3803..4597    +  CDS            NeoR/KanR: aminoglycoside phosphotransferase from Tn5; aph(3')-II (or nptII); confers resistance to neomycin, kanamycin, and G418 (Geneticin®)
   4618..4770    +  CDS            ble (fragment): BLE_KLEPN - Experimental evidence at protein level: Swiss-Prot protein existence level 1. Binding protein with a strong affinity to the bleomycin family of antibiotics. Binds to CL990; an antimitotic-antibiotic compound. From Klebsiella pneumoniae.
   4829..4876    +  polyA_signal   HSV TK poly(A) signal: herpes simplex virus thymidine kinase polyadenylation signal (Cole and Stacy, 1985)
   4967..4983    -  polyA_signal   bGH poly(A) signal (fragment): bovine growth hormone polyadenylation signal
   5205..5793    +  rep_origin     ori: high-copy-number ColE1/pMB1/pBR322/pUC origin of replication
