[The description below was written by a language model from this plasmid's Addgene catalogue record and pLannotate feature annotations shown in this document.]
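Description:
pEGFP rbFOX1 is a 5,907 bp mammalian expression plasmid that produces human RBFOX1 (also called FOX1 or A2BP1) fused at its N-terminus to EGFP. The catalogue lists the backbone as unknown, but the annotated layout resembles a pEGFP-C-type vector: EGFP upstream of a multiple cloning site, a dual-use neomycin/kanamycin cassette, and the EGFP-C and SV40pA-R sequencing primer sites. The plasmid replicates in E. coli at high copy from a ColE1/pUC-type origin and also carries an f1 origin, which allows single-stranded DNA production. A single Tn5 aminoglycoside phosphotransferase gene (NeoR/KanR) serves both hosts. The bacterial bla-type promoter drives it for kanamycin selection. The SV40 enhancer/early promoter, paired with an HSV TK polyadenylation signal, drives it for G418 selection of stably transfected mammalian cells.

The expression cassette consists of the human CMV immediate-early enhancer and promoter, the EGFP coding sequence, a short remnant of the cloning site acting as linker, the RBFOX1 open reading frame, and the SV40 poly(A) signal. The record gives an insert size of 1,176 bp, whereas the annotation matches the reference protein over a slightly shorter stretch and labels it a fragment, so the exact isoform is not defined by the record. The depositor notes that the insert retains the C-terminal FAPY nuclear localisation signal, so the fusion would be expected to localise to the nucleus. The short large T antigen, ble and bGH poly(A) hits are small fragments and are probably vector remnants or annotation artefacts rather than functional parts. RBFOX1 is an RNA-binding protein that regulates alternative splicing through UGCAUG-type elements. The construct is therefore suited to overexpressing the protein and visualising it by fluorescence in transfected mammalian cells, for example in localisation or splicing studies.
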