Addgene plasmid #63085: pEGFP rbFOX1
Purpose: Mammalian expression of EGFP tagged FOX1
Depositing lab: Nicolas Charlet-Berguerand. Depositing organization: Institut de Genetique et de Biologie Moleculaire et Cellulaire (IGBMC).
Backbone
  Vector backbone: unknown
  Total vector size (bp): 5907
  Vector type: Mammalian Expression
  Selectable markers: Neomycin (select with G418)
Growth in bacteria
  Bacterial resistance: Kanamycin, 50 μg/mL
  Growth temperature: 37°C
  Growth strain: DH5alpha
  Copy number: High Copy
Gene/Insert
  Gene/Insert name: RBFOX1
  Species: H. sapiens (human)
  Insert size (bp): 1176
  Entrez Gene: RBFOX1 (a.k.a. 2BP1, A2BP1, FOX-1, FOX1, HRNBP1)
  Promoter: CMV
  Tag / fusion protein: EGFP (N terminal on backbone)
  Cloning method: Unknown
  Sequencing primers: 5′ EGFP-C; 3′ SV40pA-R
Terms and licenses: Academic/Nonprofit Terms; Industry Terms: Not Available to Industry
Depositor comments: Contains their FAPY Nuclear localisation signal in Cterminus
How to cite: pEGFP rbFOX1 was a gift from Nicolas Charlet-Berguerand (Addgene plasmid # 63085 ; http://n2t.net/addgene:63085 ; RRID:Addgene_63085)
