>Addgene plasmid #63085 | pEGFP rbFOX1 | addgene partial sequence | sequence record 106970 | EGFP-C 5'-CATGGTCCTGCTGGAGTTCGTG-3'
AGTCCGGACTCAGATCTCGAGTAATGCTGGCGTCTCAAGGAGTTCTCCTGCATCCTTATGGCGTGCCTAT
GATTGTACCGGCAGCTCCTTACCTTCCTGGACTGATTCAGGGTAATCAGGAAGCAGCCGCTGCCCCTGAC
ACAATGGCTCAGCCTTACGCTTCGGCCCAGTTTGCTCCCCCGCAGAACGGTATCCCCGCGGAATACACGG
CCCCTCATCCCCACCCCGCGCCAGAGTACACAGGCCAGACCACGGTTCCCGAGCACACATTAAACCTGTA
CCCTCCCGCCCAGACGCACTCCGAGCAGAGCCCGGCGGACACGAGCGCTCAGACCGTCTCTGGCACCGCC
ACACAGACAGATGACGCAGCACCGACGGATGGCCAGCCCCAGACACAACCTTCTGAAAACACGGAAAACA
AGTCTCAGCCCAAGCGGCTGCATGTCTCCAATATCCCCTTCAGGTTCCGGGATCCGGACCTCAGACAAAT
GTTTGGTCAATTTGGTAAAATCTTAGATGTTGAAATTATTTTTAATGAGCGAGGCTCAAAGGGATTTGGT
TTCGTAACTTTCGAAAATAGTGCCGATGCGGACAGGGCGAGGGAGAAATTACACGGCACCGTGGTAGAGG
GCCGTAAAATCGAGGTAAATAATGCCACAGCACGTGTAATGACAAATAAAAAGACCGTCAACCCTTATAC
AAATGGCTGGAAATTGAATCCAGTTGTGGGTGCAGTCTACAGTCCCGAATTCTATGCAGGCACGGTCCTG
TTGTGCCAGGCCAACCAGGAGGGATCTTCCATGTACAGTGCCCCCAGTTCACTTGTATATACTTCTGCAA
TGCCAGGCTTCCCGTATCCAGCAGCCACCGCCGCGGCCGCCTAC
