>Addgene plasmid #63085 | pEGFP rbFOX1 | addgene partial sequence | sequence record 106974 | SV40pA-R 5'-GAAATTTGTGATGCTATTGC-3'
AGTTAACAACAACAATTGCATTCATTTTATGTTTCAGGTTCAGGGGGAGGTGTGGGAGGTTTTTTAAAGC
AAGTAAAACCTCTACAAATGTGGTATGGCTGATTATGATCAGTTATCTAGATCCGGTGGATCCCGGGCCC
GCGGTACCGTCGACTGCAGAATTCGAAGCTTAGTATGGAGCAAAACGGTTGTATCCCCCTCGGTATATAC
TAGCCATGGCACCAACGCCGTAGGTGGGGGCTGGAGCAAGTGCGTGGTGGTAGGGGTCGGCAGCATAAAC
TCGTCCGTAACTGTCACTGTAGGCAGCGGCAGTGGCAGGGGTAGGCTGGGCGTAGCGGTATGCAGCATAA
CCACCCTGCAGCAATTTATTGCCATACACAGGCTCTTGATACACTACTCCGCCGTAGGCCGGGATCGGGG
GCGGGGGCGCCGCGGCCCTGAAGGTGTTGTACACGGTGCGACCGCGGCCTCGCAGGTGCGCCCCTCGGTA
GGCGGCCGCGGCGGTGGCTGCTGGATACGGGAAGCCTGGCATTGCAGAAGTATATACAAGTGAACTGGGG
GCACTGTACATGGAAGATCCCTCCTGGTTGGCCTGGCACAACAGGACCGTGCCTGCATAGAATTCGGGAC
TGTAGACTGCACCCACAACTGGATTCAATTTCCAGCCATTTGTATAAGGGTTGACGGTCTTTTTATTTGT
CATTACACGTGCTGTGGCATTATTTACCTCGATTTTACGGCCCTCTACCACGGTGCCGTGTAATTTCTCC
CTCGCCCTGTCCGCATCGGCACTATTTTCGAAAGTTAC
